Addgene plasmid #8746: 2674 pBS Bcl-2 P1+P2
Depositing lab: Stanley Korsmeyer. Depositing organization: Dana-Farber Cancer Institute. Publication: A negative regulatory element in the bcl-2 5'-untranslated region inhibits expression from an upstream promoter. Young RL, Korsmeyer SJ. Mol Cell Biol 1993 Jun;13(6):3686-97. PubMed 8388542.
Backbone
  Vector backbone: pBluescript II KS(-)
  Backbone manufacturer: Stratagene
  Backbone size w/o insert (bp): 3000
  Vector type: Bacterial Expression
  Selectable markers: Neomycin (select with G418)
Growth in bacteria
  Bacterial resistance: Ampicillin, 100 μg/mL
  Growth temperature: 37°C
  Growth strain: XL1 Blue
  Copy number: High Copy
Gene/Insert
  Gene/Insert name: Bcl-2 P1+P2 (alt name: Bcl-2)
  Species: H. sapiens (human)
  Insert size (bp): 5300
  GenBank ID: NM_000633
  Entrez Gene: BCL2 (a.k.a. Bcl-2, PPP1R50)
  Cloning method: Restriction Enzyme
  Sequencing primers: 5′ T7
Terms and licenses: Academic/Nonprofit Terms; Industry Terms: Not Available to Industry
Depositor comments: bcl-2 is from a genomic clone isolated from a normal human fibroblast library. To construct P1+P2Neo, a 279-bp polymerase chain reaction (PCR) product including the bcl-2 5'-untranslated region sequence from just 5' to the AccI site through base -1, relative to the initiation codon, (designated AccI/-1), was cloned into pBluescript KS(-) (Stratagene), using primergenerated 5' XhoI and 3' HindIII sites. Next, a 486-bp XhoI-AccI fragment from the 5'-untranslated region was cloned into this plasmid, producing a 756-bp XhoI/-1 (HindIII) clone. Addition of an approximately 2.2-kb XhoI fragment to this construct created a 3.0-kb bcl-2 P1+P2 clone. Finally, a 2.3-kb HindIII-BamHI fragment from RSVNeo (20) including the neomycin phosphotransferase (neo) gene and SV40 early splice and polyadenylation signals was inserted into the P1+P2 clone to produce P1+P2Neo.
How to cite: 2674 pBS Bcl-2 P1+P2 was a gift from Stanley Korsmeyer (Addgene plasmid # 8746 ; http://n2t.net/addgene:8746 ; RRID:Addgene_8746)
