[The description below was written by a language model from this plasmid's Addgene catalogue record.]
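Description:
2674 pBS Bcl-2 P1+P2 is a promoter-reporter construct built in the pBluescript II KS(-) phagemid, a high-copy cloning vector of about 3 kb that is propagated in E. coli under ampicillin selection. Although it is catalogued as a bacterial expression vector, the payload is designed to read out the activity of human BCL2 regulatory sequences in mammalian cells. No feature table accompanies the record, so the arrangement described here rests on the catalogue fields and the depositor's construction notes.

The roughly 5.3 kb insert has two parts. The first is about 3.0 kb of human bcl-2 genomic sequence, derived from a clone isolated from a normal fibroblast library. It was assembled stepwise from an approximately 2.2 kb upstream XhoI fragment, a 486 bp XhoI-AccI fragment of the 5'-untranslated region, and a 279 bp PCR product that carries the untranslated region up to base -1 relative to the initiation codon. This segment contains both bcl-2 promoters, P1 and P2, and ends just before the coding sequence, so no Bcl-2 protein is encoded. Immediately downstream lies a 2.3 kb HindIII-BamHI fragment from RSVNeo, which supplies the neomycin phosphotransferase gene with SV40 early splice and polyadenylation signals. Neo transcripts are therefore driven by the bcl-2 promoters, which explains the listed neomycin/G418 marker. The depositor's notes call this final form P1+P2Neo.

According to the associated publication title, the construct belongs to a study of a negative regulatory element in the bcl-2 5'-untranslated region that inhibits expression from an upstream promoter. This suggests it was used to measure the output of the bcl-2 promoters and to map their regulation.
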