>Addgene plasmid #8746 | 2674 pBS Bcl-2 P1+P2 | addgene partial sequence | sequence record 133488 | M13pUC-Fwd 5'-CCCAGTCACGACGTTGTAAAACG-3'
CGACTCACTATAGGGCGAATTGGAGCTCCACCGCGGTGGCGGCCGCTCTAGAACTAGTGGATCCCCCGGG
CTGCAGGAATTCGATATCAAGCTTGCAGACATGATAAGATACATTGATGAGTTTGGACAAACCACAACTA
GAATGCAGTGAAAAAAATGCTTTATTTGTGAAATTTGTGATGCTATTGCTTTATTTGTAACCATTATAAG
CTGCAATAAACAAGTTAACAACAACAATTGCATTCATTTTATGTTTCAGGTTCAGGGGGAGGTGTGGGAG
GTTTTTTAAAGCAAGTAAAACCTCTACAAATGTGGTATGGCTGATTATGATCTCTAGTCAAGGCACTATA
CATCAAATATTCCTTATTAACCCCTTTACAAATTAAAAAGCTAAAGGTACACAATTTTTGAGCATAGTTA
TTAATAGCAGACACTCTATGCCTGTGTGGAGTAAGAAAAAACAGTATGTTATGATTATAACTGTTATGCC
TACTTATAAAGGTTACAGAATATTTTTCCATAATTTTCTTGTATAGCAGTGCAGCTTTTTCCTTTGTGGT
GTAAATAGCAAAGCAAGCAAGAGTTCTATTACTAAACACAGCATGACTCAAAAAACTTAGCAATTCTGAA
GGAAAGTCCTTGGGGTCTTCTACCTTTCTCTTCTTTTTTGGAGGAGTAGAATGTTGAGAGTCAGCAGTAG
CCTCATCATCACTAGATGGCATTTCTTCTGAGCAAAACAGGTTTTCCTCATTAAAGGCATTCCACCACTG
CTCCCATTCATCAGTTCCATAGGTTGGAATCTAAAATACACAAACAATTAGAATCAGTAGTTTAACACAT
TATACACTTAAAAATTTTATATTTACCTTAGAGCTTTAAATCTCTGTAGGTAGTTTGTCCAATTATGTCA
CACCACAGAAGTAAGGTTCCTTC
