>Addgene plasmid #8746 | 2674 pBS Bcl-2 P1+P2 | addgene partial sequence | sequence record 133751 | M13pUC-Rev 5'-AGCGGATAACAATTTCACACAGG-3'
AGCTCGAAATTAACCCTCACTAAAGGGAACAAAAGCTGGTACCGGGCCCCCCCTCGAGCCCTATTAAGTA
AGCCGCTGTGCTTCTAGAAGACCTTTTTCTTTTCTTGGTGCTTTGTCAAAGACTCTTGGAGATAAAAATA
CACACGTGCAACTTGTTTGTCCTCTTGTCCTTTTTTGCTAGGGGCTATTCATGCTGATTAATTTAAAACT
GTCTGCTTGCGCGTACACACGTCTGCGAGTGTGAATGTGTATGTGTGTATCTATGTACCTCATTTGAGAA
AGTGCGGCCAACTAGGATTGGCTACGAGGCAAAGGTGGAGACCTTTAGGAGCCCACCCACCCCAGCGTTA
GGACGGTGGGCCTGAAAGTTACTATATGGAAGTCCTCATCGTGTAGCACTAAACCAGTGTAAAAGGTGTT
AGGGACAGAGGGAAAACATTGACTTAAACTGTCGTAAAGCCCTTGATAAACCCCTTCCCTGGAGCGCTGA
GTTCTGCATGGCCTGGGCCACGGACTAGGTGTTCAGGTGGACACGGGCGGGGATGCGCGTGCGTGTGTAG
TGCGCGGACACCTAGGAAGCTACTTGAAAGTAAACACCACGCTCGGGGCGTCCCTAGACATTGCTTAAAA
CGTGCAGAGTCACCTGTCTTCACAGCAGGGCAGCGCTGAGGTCCCACTGCTGGGGGCGGTGGGGGGCGGC
ATTGGCCTGGGTCTTCCCCCGGCGGCCGAGCGCCGGTAACACAACGTGTGTGTGTGTAGGCGCGTGTACA
CACTCTCATACACGGCTAGAAAGGG
