>Addgene plasmid #8746 | 2674 pBS Bcl-2 P1+P2 | addgene partial sequence | sequence record 134464 | SV40-splice-R2 5'-CACAAACAATTAGAATCAGTAG-3'
AAATTTTATATTTACCTTAGAGCTTTAAATCTCTGTAGGTAGTTTGTCCAATTATGTCACACCACAGAAG
TAAGGTTCCTTCACAAAGATCCGGACCAAAGCGGCCATCGTGCCTCCCCACTCCTGCAGTTCGGGGGCAT
GGATGCGCGGATAGCCGCTGCTGGTTTCCTGGATGCCGACGGATTTGCACTGCCGGTAGAACTCCGCGAG
GTCGTCCAGCCTCAGGCAGCAGCTGAACCAACTCGCGAGGGGATCGAGCCCGGGGTGGGCGAAGAACTCC
AGCATGAGATCCCCGCGCTGGAGGATCATCCAGCCGGCGTCCCGGAAAACGATTCCGAAGCCCAACCTTT
CATAGAAGGCGGCGGTGGAATCGAAATCTCGTGATGGCAGGTTGGGCGTCGCTTGGTCGGTCATTTCGAA
CCCCAGAGTCCCGCTCAGAAGAACTCGTCAAGAAGGCGATAGAAGGCGATGCGCTGCGAATCGGGAGCGG
CGATACCGTAAAGCACGAGGAAGCGGTCAGCCCATTCGCCGCCAAGCTCTTCAGCAATATCACGGGTAGC
CAACGCTATGTCCTGATAGCGGTCCGCCACACCCAGCCGGCCACAGTCGATGAATCCAGAAAAGCGGCCA
TTTTCCACCATGATATTCGGCAAGCAGGCATCGCCATGGGTCACGACGAGATCCTCGCCGTCGGGCATGC
GCGCCTTGAGCCTGGCGAACAGTTCGGCTGGCGCGAGCCCCTGATGCTCTTCGTCCAGATCATCCTGATC
GACAAGACCGGCTTCCATCCGAGTACGTGCTCGCTCGATGCGATGTTTCGCTTGGTGGTCGAATGGGCAG
GTAGCCGGATCAAGCGTATGCAGCCGCCGCATTGCATCAGCCATGATGGATACTTTCTCGGCAGGAGCAA
GGTGAGATGACAGGAGATCCTGCCCCGGCACTTCGCC
